Addgene plasmid #231759: pZZMP153
Purpose: Mammalian expression of FRB-SPO11
Depositing lab: Scott Keeney. Depositing organization: Memorial Sloan-Kettering Cancer Center.
Backbone
  Vector backbone: pCDNA3.1 (+)
  Backbone manufacturer: Thermo Fisher
  Vector type: Mammalian Expression
Growth in bacteria
  Bacterial resistance: Ampicillin, 100 μg/mL
  Growth temperature: 37°C
  Growth strain: DH5alpha
  Copy number: High Copy
Gene/Insert
  Gene/Insert name: FRB-SPO11
  Species: H. sapiens (human), M. musculus (mouse)
  Insert size (bp): 1533
  Entrez Gene: Spo11 (a.k.a. AI449549, Spo11a, Spo11b)
  Tag / fusion protein: Flag-FRB (N terminal on insert)
  Cloning method: Gibson Cloning
Terms and licenses: Academic/Nonprofit Terms; Industry Terms: Not Available to Industry
Depositor comments: Please visit https://doi.org/10.1101/2024.11.20.624382 for bioRxiv preprint.
How to cite: pZZMP153 was a gift from Scott Keeney (Addgene plasmid # 231759 ; http://n2t.net/addgene:231759 ; RRID:Addgene_231759)
