[The description below was written by a language model from this plasmid's Addgene catalogue record and pLannotate feature annotations shown in this document.]
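Description:
pZZMP153 is a mammalian expression plasmid built on a pcDNA3.1(+) backbone for producing mouse SPO11 fused to an FRB domain. It is maintained in E. coli as a high-copy plasmid through a ColE1/pUC-type origin and selected with ampicillin via the β-lactamase gene. An f1 origin is also present. For selection in mammalian cells, the annotated sequence shows an SV40 early promoter driving a hygromycin resistance gene followed by an SV40 polyadenylation signal, so the backbone appears to be a hygromycin-selectable variant of pcDNA3.1. A short bleomycin-resistance fragment next to this cassette looks like a backbone remnant.

The expression cassette uses the human CMV immediate-early enhancer and promoter, with a T7 promoter just upstream of the coding region, and ends at the bovine growth hormone polyadenylation signal. The 1533 bp insert, assembled by Gibson cloning, opens with an N-terminal Flag epitope, annotated as a partial match to 3xFLAG. This is followed by a fragment of human MTOR corresponding to the FRB (FKBP-rapamycin binding) domain, then a short unannotated stretch, presumably a linker, and the mouse Spo11 open reading frame. SPO11 is the topoisomerase-like protein that forms the DNA double-strand breaks initiating meiotic recombination.

FRB binds FKBP in the presence of rapamycin, so fusions of this kind are generally used for chemically induced dimerization with an FKBP-tagged partner. The record itself states only that the purpose is mammalian expression of FRB-SPO11 and does not name a partner construct or a specific assay. The Flag tag allows detection or affinity purification of the fusion protein.
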