Features (pLannotate 1.2.2; 22 found; start..end, strand, type, name):
     28..80      -  misc_feature   bom (fragment): basis of mobility region from pBR322
    235..614     +  enhancer       CMV enhancer: human cytomegalovirus immediate early enhancer
    615..818     +  promoter       CMV promoter: human cytomegalovirus (CMV) immediate early promoter
    814..847     +  LTR            5' LTR (truncated) (fragment): truncated 5' long terminal repeat (LTR) from HIV-1
    863..881     +  promoter       T7 promoter: promoter for bacteriophage T7 RNA polymerase
    910..934     +  CDS            3xFLAG (fragment): three tandem FLAG® epitope tags
    931..1215    +  CDS            MTOR (fragment): MTOR_HUMAN - Also known as FRAP, FRAP1, FRAP2, RAFT1, RAPT1. Experimental evidence at protein level: Swiss-Prot protein existence level 1. Serine/threonine protein kinase which is a central regulator of cellular metabolism, growth and survival in response to hormones, growth factors, nutrients, energy and stress signals (PubMed:12087098, PubMed:12150925, PubMed:12150926, PubMed:12231510, PubMed:12718876, PubMed:14651849, PubMed:15268862, PubMed:15467718, PubMed:15545625, PubMed:15718470, PubMed:18497260, PubMed:18762023, PubMed:18925875, PubMed:20516213, PubMed:20537536, PubMed:21659604, PubMe
   1279..2463    +  CDS            Spo11: SPO11_MOUSE - Experimental evidence at protein level: Swiss-Prot protein existence level 1. [Isoform 4]: In contrast to isoform 1, does not mediate DNA cleavage that forms the double-strand breaks (DSB) that initiate meiotic recombination. From Mus musculus (Mouse).
   2510..2734    +  polyA_signal   bGH poly(A) signal: bovine growth hormone polyadenylation signal
   2738..2759    +  promoter       SV40 promoter (fragment): SV40 enhancer and early promoter
   2780..3208    +  rep_origin     f1 ori (sequence partly withheld): f1 bacteriophage origin of replication; arrow indicates direction of (+) strand synthesis
   3222..3551    +  promoter       SV40 promoter: SV40 enhancer and early promoter
   3600..4625    +  CDS            HygR: aminoglycoside phosphotransferase from E. coli; aph(4)-Ia; confers resistance to hygromycin
   4635..4760    +  CDS            ble (fragment): BLE_KLEPN - Experimental evidence at protein level: Swiss-Prot protein existence level 1. Binding protein with a strong affinity to the bleomycin family of antibiotics. Binds to CL990; an antimitotic-antibiotic compound. From Klebsiella pneumoniae.
   4755..4876    +  polyA_signal   SV40 poly(A) signal: SV40 polyadenylation signal
   4949..4965    -  protein_bind   lac operator: The lac repressor binds to the lac operator to inhibit transcription in E. coli. This inhibition can be relieved by adding lactose or isopropyl-β-D-thiogalactopyranoside (IPTG). lac repressor encoded by lacI
   4973..5003    -  promoter       lac promoter: promoter for the E. coli lac operon
   5018..5039    -  protein_bind   CAP binding site: CAP binding activates transcription in the presence of cAMP. E. coli catabolite activator protein
   5052..5144    -  CDS            lacI (fragment): lac repressor; lacI; The lac repressor binds to the lac operator to inhibit transcription in E. coli. This inhibition can be relieved by adding lactose or isopropyl-β-D-thiogalactopyranoside (IPTG).
   5327..5915    -  rep_origin     ori: high-copy-number ColE1/pMB1/pBR322/pUC origin of replication
   6086..6946    -  CDS            AmpR: β-lactamase; bla; confers resistance to ampicillin, carbenicillin, and related antibiotics
   6947..7051    -  promoter       AmpR promoter: bla
>Addgene plasmid #231759 | pZZMP153 | addgene full sequence | sequence record 459306 | Addgene NGS Result
GACGGATCGGGAGATCTCCCGATCCCCTATGGTGCACTCTCAGTACAATCTGCTCTGATGCCGCATAGTT
AAGCCAGTATCTGCTCCCTGCTTGTGTGTTGGAGGTCGCTGAGTAGTGCGCGAGCAAAATTTAAGCTACA
ACAAGGCAAGGCTTGACCGACAATTGCATGAAGAATCTGCTTAGGGTTAGGCGTTTTGCGCTGCTTCGCG
ATGTACGGGCCAGATATACGCGTTGACATTGATTATTGACTAGTTATTAATAGTAATCAATTACGGGGTC
ATTAGTTCATAGCCCATATATGGAGTTCCGCGTTACATAACTTACGGTAAATGGCCCGCCTGGCTGACCG
CCCAACGACCCCCGCCCATTGACGTCAATAATGACGTATGTTCCCATAGTAACGCCAATAGGGACTTTCC
ATTGACGTCAATGGGTGGAGTATTTACGGTAAACTGCCCACTTGGCAGTACATCAAGTGTATCATATGCC
AAGTACGCCCCCTATTGACGTCAATGACGGTAAATGGCCCGCCTGGCATTATGCCCAGTACATGACCTTA
TGGGACTTTCCTACTTGGCAGTACATCTACGTATTAGTCATCGCTATTACCATGGTGATGCGGTTTTGGC
AGTACATCAATGGGCGTGGATAGCGGTTTGACTCACGGGGATTTCCAAGTCTCCACCCCATTGACGTCAA
TGGGAGTTTGTTTTGGCACCAAAATCAACGGGACTTTCCAAAATGTCGTAACAACTCCGCCCCATTGACG
CAAATGGGCGGTAGGCGTGTACGGTGGGAGGTCTATATAAGCAGAGCTCTCTGGCTAACTAGAGAACCCA
CTGCTTACTGGCTTATCGAAATTAATACGACTCACTATAGGGAGACCCAAGCTGGCTAGCGCCACCATGG
ATTACAAGGATGACGACGATAAGGTGGCCATCTTGTGGCACGAGATGTGGCACGAGGGGCTCGAAGAAGC
CAGTAGGCTGTATTTCGGCGAACGCAATGTCAAAGGCATGTTTGAAGTTCTTGAGCCCCTTCATGCCATG
ATGGAGAGAGGCCCTCAAACGCTGAAGGAAACTTCTTTTAACCAGGCTTATGGGAGGGACCTTATGGAAG
CTCAAGAGTGGTGTAGGAAATACATGAAAAGCGGCAATGTCAAGGACCTTACTCAGGCATGGGACCTGTA
CTACCATGTTTTCAGGAGGATCTCCGGTTCCGGTAGCGGAGGGGGTAGCGGTGGCTCTGGGGGATCTGAG
AACCTCTACTTCCAGGGAGCTTTTGCCCCCATGGGACCTGAGGCCAGCTTCTTCGATGCCCTGGATAGAC
ATAGAGCCTCTCTGCTGGCCATGGTGAAAAGAGGCGCTGGCGAGACCCCTGCTGGCGCCACAAGAGTCGC
CTCCAGCTCCGAGGTGCTGACAGCCATCGAAAACATCATCCAGGACATCATCAAGTCCCTGGCTAGAAAC
GAGGTGCCTGCCTTCACCATCGACAACAGATCTAGCTGGGAGAACATCATGTTCGACGATAGTGTGGGCC
TGCGGATGATCCCCCAGTGCACCACCAGAAAGATCAGAAGCGACAGCCCTAAGAGCGTGAAGAAATTCGC
CCTGATTCTGAAGGTGCTGAGCATGATCTACAAGCTGATCCAGAGCGACACCTACGCCACCAAGCGGGAC
ATCTACTACACCGACTCCCAGCTGTTCGGCAACCAGGCCGCCGTGGATTCTGCCATCGATGACATCAGCT
GCATGCTGAAAGTGCCCAGACGGAGCCTGCACGTGTTGTCTACAAGCAAGGGCCTGATCGCCGGCAATCT
GCGGTACATGGAAGAGGACGGCACCCGGGTGCAGTGTACCTGCAGCGCCACCGCCACAGCCGTGCCTACG
AACATCCAGGGCATGCAGCACCTGATCACCGACGCCAAGTTCCTGCTGATCGTGGAAAAAGATGCTACCT
TCCAGCGGCTGCTGGACGACAACTTCTGCAGCAGAATGAGCCCTTGTATCATGGTCACAGGCAAGGGCGT
GCCAGACCTGAACACCCGGCTGCTGGTGAAGAAGCTGTGGGACACATTTCACATCCCGGTTTTCACCCTG
GTGGACGCCGATCCTTACGGAATCGAGATCATGTGCATCTATAAGTACGGCAGCATGAGCATGAGCTTTG
AGGCCCACAATCTGACAATTCCAACAATTCGGTGGCTGGGACTGCTGCCCAGCGATATCCAAAGACTTAA
TATCCCCAAGGACAGCCTGATCCCTCTGACCAAGCACGACCAGATGAAACTGGACAGCATCCTGAAGAGA
CCTTATATCACCTACCAGCCTCTCTGGAAGAAGGAACTGGAAATGATGGCCGACTCTAAGATGAAGGCCG
AGATCCAAGCTCTGACACTACTGAGCTCTGATTACCTGTCTAGAGTGTACCTGCCTAACAAGCTGAGGTT
CGGCGGATGGATCTAACTCGAGTCTAGAGGGCCCGTTTAAACCCGCTGATCAGCCTCGACTGTGCCTTCT
AGTTGCCAGCCATCTGTTGTTTGCCCCTCCCCCGTGCCTTCCTTGACCCTGGAAGGTGCCACTCCCACTG
TCCTTTCCTAATAAAATGAGGAAATTGCATCGCATTGTCTGAGTAGGTGTCATTCTATTCTGGGGGGTGG
GGTGGGGCAGGACAGCAAGGGGGAGGATTGGGAAGACAATAGCAGGCATGCTGGGGATGCGGTGGGCTCT
ATGGCTTCTGAGGCGGAAAGAACCAGCTGGGGCTCTAGGGGGTATCCCC
[124 nt withheld, positions 2780-2903]
C
[91 nt withheld, positions 2905-2995]
A
[49 nt withheld, positions 2997-3045]
CCTTTGACGTTGGAGTCCACGTTCTTT
[37 nt withheld, positions 3073-3109]
ACCCTATCTCGGTCTATTCTTTTGATTTATAAGGGATTTTGCCGATTTCGGCCTATTGGTTAAAAAATGA
GCTGATTTAACAAAAATTTAACGCGAATTAATTCTGTGGAATGTGTGTCAGTTAGGGTGTGGAAAGTCCC
CAGGCTCCCCAGCAGGCAGAAGTATGCAAAGCATGCATCTCAATTAGTCAGCAACCAGGTGTGGAAAGTC
CCCAGGCTCCCCAGCAGGCAGAAGTATGCAAAGCATGCATCTCAATTAGTCAGCAACCATAGTCCCGCCC
CTAACTCCGCCCATCCCGCCCCTAACTCCGCCCAGTTCCGCCCATTCTCCGCCCCATGGCTGACTAATTT
TTTTTATTTATGCAGAGGCCGAGGCCGCCTCTGCCTCTGAGCTATTCCAGAAGTAGTGAGGAGGCTTTTT
TGGAGGCCTAGGCTTTTGCAAAAAGCTCCCGGGAGCTTGTATATCCATTTTCGGATCTGATCAGCACGTG
ATGAAAAAGCCTGAACTCACCGCGACGTCTGTCGAGAAGTTTCTGATCGAAAAGTTCGACAGCGTCTCCG
ACCTGATGCAGCTCTCGGAGGGCGAAGAATCTCGTGCTTTCAGCTTCGATGTAGGAGGGCGTGGATATGT
CCTGCGGGTAAATAGCTGCGCCGATGGTTTCTACAAAGATCGTTATGTTTATCGGCACTTTGCATCGGCC
GCGCTCCCGATTCCGGAAGTGCTTGACATTGGGGAATTCAGCGAGAGCCTGACCTATTGCATCTCCCGCC
GTGCACAGGGTGTCACGTTGCAAGACCTGCCTGAAACCGAACTGCCCGCTGTTCTGCAGCCGGTCGCGGA
GGCCATGGATGCGATCGCTGCGGCCGATCTTAGCCAGACGAGCGGGTTCGGCCCATTCGGACCGCAAGGA
ATCGGTCAATACACTACATGGCGTGATTTCATATGCGCGATTGCTGATCCCCATGTGTATCACTGGCAAA
CTGTGATGGACGACACCGTCAGTGCGTCCGTCGCGCAGGCTCTCGATGAGCTGATGCTTTGGGCCGAGGA
CTGCCCCGAAGTCCGGCACCTCGTGCACGCGGATTTCGGCTCCAACAATGTCCTGACGGACAATGGCCGC
ATAACAGCGGTCATTGACTGGAGCGAGGCGATGTTCGGGGATTCCCAATACGAGGTCGCCAACATCTTCT
TCTGGAGGCCGTGGTTGGCTTGTATGGAGCAGCAGACGCGCTACTTCGAGCGGAGGCATCCGGAGCTTGC
AGGATCGCCGCGGCTCCGGGCGTATATGCTCCGCATTGGTCTTGACCAACTCTATCAGAGCTTGGTTGAC
GGCAATTTCGATGATGCAGCTTGGGCGCAGGGTCGATGCGACGCAATCGTCCGATCCGGAGCCGGGACTG
TCGGGCGTACACAAATCGCCCGCAGAAGCGCGGCCGTCTGGACCGATGGCTGTGTAGAAGTACTCGCCGA
TAGTGGAAACCGACGCCCCAGCACTCGTCCGAGGGCAAAGGAATAGCACGTGCTACGAGATTTCGATTCC
ACCGCCGCCTTCTATGAAAGGTTGGGCTTCGGAATCGTTTTCCGGGACGCCGGCTGGATGATCCTCCAGC
GCGGGGATCTCATGCTGGAGTTCTTCGCCCACCCCAACTTGTTTATTGCAGCTTATAATGGTTACAAATA
AAGCAATAGCATCACAAATTTCACAAATAAAGCATTTTTTTCACTGCATTCTAGTTGTGGTTTGTCCAAA
CTCATCAATGTATCTTATCATGTCTGTATACCGTCGACCTCTAGCTAGAGCTTGGCGTAATCATGGTCAT
AGCTGTTTCCTGTGTGAAATTGTTATCCGCTCACAATTCCACACAACATACGAGCCGGAAGCATAAAGTG
TAAAGCCTGGGGTGCCTAATGAGTGAGCTAACTCACATTAATTGCGTTGCGCTCACTGCCCGCTTTCCAG
TCGGGAAACCTGTCGTGCCAGCTGCATTAATGAATCGGCCAACGCGCGGGGAGAGGCGGTTTGCGTATTG
GGCGCTCTTCCGCTTCCTCGCTCACTGACTCGCTGCGCTCGGTCGTTCGGCTGCGGCGAGCGGTATCAGC
TCACTCAAAGGCGGTAATACGGTTATCCACAGAATCAGGGGATAACGCAGGAAAGAACATGTGAGCAAAA
GGCCAGCAAAAGGCCAGGAACCGTAAAAAGGCCGCGTTGCTGGCGTTTTTCCATAGGCTCCGCCCCCCTG
ACGAGCATCACAAAAATCGACGCTCAAGTCAGAGGTGGCGAAACCCGACAGGACTATAAAGATACCAGGC
GTTTCCCCCTGGAAGCTCCCTCGTGCGCTCTCCTGTTCCGACCCTGCCGCTTACCGGATACCTGTCCGCC
TTTCTCCCTTCGGGAAGCGTGGCGCTTTCTCATAGCTCACGCTGTAGGTATCTCAGTTCGGTGTAGGTCG
TTCGCTCCAAGCTGGGCTGTGTGCACGAACCCCCCGTTCAGCCCGACCGCTGCGCCTTATCCGGTAACTA
TCGTCTTGAGTCCAACCCGGTAAGACACGACTTATCGCCACTGGCAGCAGCCACTGGTAACAGGATTAGC
AGAGCGAGGTATGTAGGCGGTGCTACAGAGTTCTTGAAGTGGTGGCCTAACTACGGCTACACTAGAAGAA
CAGTATTTGGTATCTGCGCTCTGCTGAAGCCAGTTACCTTCGGAAAAAGAGTTGGTAGCTCTTGATCCGG
CAAACAAACCACCGCTGGTAGCGGTGGTTTTTTTGTTTGCAAGCAGCAGATTACGCGCAGAAAAAAAGGA
TCTCAAGAAGATCCTTTGATCTTTTCTACGGGGTCTGACGCTCAGTGGAACGAAAACTCACGTTAAGGGA
TTTTGGTCATGAGATTATCAAAAAGGATCTTCACCTAGATCCTTTTAAATTAAAAATGAAGTTTTAAATC
AATCTAAAGTATATATGAGTAAACTTGGTCTGACAGTTACCAATGCTTAATCAGTGAGGCACCTATCTCA
GCGATCTGTCTATTTCGTTCATCCATAGTTGCCTGACTCCCCGTCGTGTAGATAACTACGATACGGGAGG
GCTTACCATCTGGCCCCAGTGCTGCAATGATACCGCGAGACCCACGCTCACCGGCTCCAGATTTATCAGC
AATAAACCAGCCAGCCGGAAGGGCCGAGCGCAGAAGTGGTCCTGCAACTTTATCCGCCTCCATCCAGTCT
ATTAATTGTTGCCGGGAAGCTAGAGTAAGTAGTTCGCCAGTTAATAGTTTGCGCAACGTTGTTGCCATTG
CTACAGGCATCGTGGTGTCACGCTCGTCGTTTGGTATGGCTTCATTCAGCTCCGGTTCCCAACGATCAAG
GCGAGTTACATGATCCCCCATGTTGTGCAAAAAAGCGGTTAGCTCCTTCGGTCCTCCGATCGTTGTCAGA
AGTAAGTTGGCCGCAGTGTTATCACTCATGGTTATGGCAGCACTGCATAATTCTCTTACTGTCATGCCAT
CCGTAAGATGCTTTTCTGTGACTGGTGAGTACTCAACCAAGTCATTCTGAGAATAGTGTATGCGGCGACC
GAGTTGCTCTTGCCCGGCGTCAATACGGGATAATACCGCGCCACATAGCAGAACTTTAAAAGTGCTCATC
ATTGGAAAACGTTCTTCGGGGCGAAAACTCTCAAGGATCTTACCGCTGTTGAGATCCAGTTCGATGTAAC
CCACTCGTGCACCCAACTGATCTTCAGCATCTTTTACTTTCACCAGCGTTTCTGGGTGAGCAAAAACAGG
AAGGCAAAATGCCGCAAAAAAGGGAATAAGGGCGACACGGAAATGTTGAATACTCATACTCTTCCTTTTT
CAATATTATTGAAGCATTTATCAGGGTTATTGTCTCATGAGCGGATACATATTTGAATGTATTTAGAAAA
ATAAACAAATAGGGGTTCCGCGCACATTTCCCCGAAAAGTGCCACCTGACGTC
